Addgene plasmid #192580: hSyn-GtACR2-ChRmine-tandem-eYFP
Purpose: AAV-vector for bidirectional optogenetic manipulation of neurons
Depositing lab: Simon Wiegert. Depositing organization: Universitaetsklinikum Hamburg-Eppendorf. Publication: BiPOLES is an optogenetic tool developed for bidirectional dual-color control of neurons. Vierock J, Rodriguez-Rozada S, Dieter A, Pieper F, Sims R, Tenedini F, Bergs ACF, Bendifallah I, Zhou F, Zeitzschel N, Ahlbeck J, Augustin S, Sauter K, Papagiakoumou E, Gottschalk A, Soba P, Emiliani V, Engel AK, Hegemann P, Wiegert JS. Nat Commun. 2021 Jul 26;12(1):4527. doi: 10.1038/s41467-021-24759-5. PubMed 34312384.
Backbone
  Vector backbone: pAAV2
  Backbone size w/o insert (bp): 4356
  Vector type: Mammalian Expression, AAV
Growth in bacteria
  Bacterial resistance: Ampicillin, 100 μg/mL
  Growth temperature: 37°C
  Growth strain: NEB Stable
  Copy number: High Copy
Gene/Insert
  Gene/Insert name: somBiPOLES
  Species: Synthetic; Guillardia theta; Chlamydomonas noctigama
  Insert size (bp): 3213
  Promoter: human synapsin
  Tag / fusion protein: EYFP- soma-targeting motif from Kv2.1 channel (C terminal on insert)
  Cloning method: Restriction Enzyme; 5′ cloning site BamHI (not destroyed); 3′ cloning site HindIII (not destroyed)
Terms and licenses: Academic/Nonprofit Terms; Industry Terms: Not Available to Industry
How to cite: hSyn-GtACR2-ChRmine-tandem-eYFP was a gift from Simon Wiegert (Addgene plasmid # 192580 ; http://n2t.net/addgene:192580 ; RRID:Addgene_192580)
