[The description below was written by a language model from this plasmid's Addgene catalogue record and pLannotate feature annotations shown in this document.]
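Description:
hSyn-GtACR2-ChRmine-tandem-eYFP is an AAV transfer plasmid on a pAAV2 backbone, built for bidirectional optogenetic control of neurons. It is maintained in E. coli through a high-copy ColE1/pUC-type origin with ampicillin selection (AmpR under its own bla promoter) and also carries an f1 phage origin. Two AAV2 inverted terminal repeats flank the expression cassette, allowing it to be packaged into recombinant AAV particles when helper functions are supplied. Short lacZα, lacI and SV40 large T fragments in the annotation appear to be backbone remnants rather than functional parts.

Between the ITRs, the human synapsin I promoter drives neuron-restricted expression of a single tandem fusion protein, followed by a WPRE to boost transcript stability and expression and a bovine growth hormone polyadenylation signal. Judging from the plasmid name, the fusion joins the anion-conducting channelrhodopsin GtACR2 (from Guillardia theta), used for light-driven inhibition, to the red-shifted cation channelrhodopsin ChRmine for excitation. Neither opsin was recognised by the automated annotation, but the gaps in the feature table match their expected positions. Annotated between them are a Kir2.1 (KCNJ2) trafficking-signal fragment and a fragment of the H+/K+-ATPase β subunit, which serves as a transmembrane linker keeping both opsins correctly oriented in the membrane. A second Kir2.1 fragment, a yellow fluorescent protein (recorded as EYFP, annotated as Citrine) and a Kv2.1 (Kcnb1) soma-targeting motif complete the C terminus, allowing visualisation and confining expression to the cell body.

The catalogue names the insert somBiPOLES and lists Chlamydomonas noctigama as a source species, which fits the original Chrimson-based design rather than ChRmine; the record does not resolve this discrepancy.
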