Features (pLannotate 1.2.2; 17 found; start..end, strand, type, name):
    182..770     -  rep_origin     ori: high-copy-number ColE1/pMB1/pBR322/pUC origin of replication
    941..1801    -  CDS            AmpR: β-lactamase; bla; confers resistance to ampicillin, carbenicillin, and related antibiotics
   1802..1906    -  promoter       AmpR promoter: bla
   1959..2387    -  rep_origin     f1 ori (sequence partly withheld): f1 bacteriophage origin of replication; arrow indicates direction of (+) strand synthesis
   2392..2461    -  CDS            lacZα (fragment): LacZα fragment of β-galactosidase; lacZ fragment
   2456..2588    -  repeat_region  AAV2 ITR (fragment): inverted terminal repeat of adeno-associated virus serotype 2 inverted
   2688..3135    +  promoter       hSyn promoter: human synapsin I promoter; confers neuron-specific expression (Kügler et al., 2003)
   4036..4095    +  CDS            KCNJ2 (fragment): KCNJ2_HUMAN - Also known as IRK1. Experimental evidence at protein level: Swiss-Prot protein existence level 1. Probably participates in establishing action potential waveform and excitability of neuronal and muscle tissues. Inward rectifier potassium channels are characterized by a greater tendency to allow potassium to flow into the cell rather than out of it. Their voltage dependence is regulated by the concentration of extracellular potassium; as external potassium is raised, the voltage range of the channel opening shifts to more positive voltages. The inward rectification is mainly due t
   4102..4413    +  CDS            Atp4b (fragment): ATP4B_MOUSE - Experimental evidence at protein level: Swiss-Prot protein existence level 1. The beta subunit of the gastric H(+)/K(+) ATPase pump which transports H(+) ions in exchange for K(+) ions across the apical membrane of parietal cells. Plays a structural and regulatory role in the assembly and membrane targeting of a functionally active pump (By similarity). Within a transport cycle, the transfer of a H(+) ion across the membrane is coupled to ATP hydrolysis and is associated with a transient phosphorylation of the alpha subunit that shifts the pump conformation from inward-facing (E1
   5389..5448    +  CDS            KCNJ2 (fragment): KCNJ2_HUMAN - Also known as IRK1. Experimental evidence at protein level: Swiss-Prot protein existence level 1. Probably participates in establishing action potential waveform and excitability of neuronal and muscle tissues. Inward rectifier potassium channels are characterized by a greater tendency to allow potassium to flow into the cell rather than out of it. Their voltage dependence is regulated by the concentration of extracellular potassium; as external potassium is raised, the voltage range of the channel opening shifts to more positive voltages. The inward rectification is mainly due t
   5447..6162    +  CDS            Citrine (fragment): enhanced variant of YFP (Heikal et al., 2001) mammalian codon-optimized
   6163..6357    +  CDS            Kcnb1 (fragment): KCNB1_RAT - Experimental evidence at protein level: Swiss-Prot protein existence level 1. Voltage-gated potassium channel that mediates transmembrane potassium transport in excitable membranes, primarily in the brain, but also in the pancreas and cardiovascular system. Contributes to the regulation of the action potential (AP) repolarization, duration and frequency of repetitive AP firing in neurons, muscle cells and endocrine cells and plays a role in homeostatic attenuation of electrical excitability throughout the brain (PubMed:10024359, PubMed:10618149, PubMed:12451110, PubMed:17379638, Pu
   6379..6967    +  misc_feature   WPRE: woodchuck hepatitis virus posttranscriptional regulatory element
   7008..7215    +  polyA_signal   bGH poly(A) signal: bovine growth hormone polyadenylation signal
   7246..7314    -  CDS            large T antigen (fragment): large T antigen from SV40 (simian virus 40)
   7385..7518    +  repeat_region  AAV2 ITR: inverted terminal repeat of adeno-associated virus serotype 2 inverted
   7512..7568    -  CDS            lacI (fragment): lac repressor; lacI; The lac repressor binds to the lac operator to inhibit transcription in E. coli. This inhibition can be relieved by adding lactose or isopropyl-β-D-thiogalactopyranoside (IPTG).
>Addgene plasmid #192580 | hSyn-GtACR2-ChRmine-tandem-eYFP | addgene full sequence | sequence record 389374 | Addgene Partial NGS Result
CTTCCGCTTCCTCGCTCACTGACTCGCTGCGCTCGGTCGTTCGGCTGCGGCGAGCGGTATCAGCTCACTC
AAAGGCGGTAATACGGTTATCCACAGAATCAGGGGATAACGCAGGAAAGAACATGTGAGCAAAAGGCCAG
CAAAAGGCCAGGAACCGTAAAAAGGCCGCGTTGCTGGCGTTTTTCCATAGGCTCCGCCCCCCTGACGAGC
ATCACAAAAATCGACGCTCAAGTCAGAGGTGGCGAAACCCGACAGGACTATAAAGATACCAGGCGTTTCC
CCCTGGAAGCTCCCTCGTGCGCTCTCCTGTTCCGACCCTGCCGCTTACCGGATACCTGTCCGCCTTTCTC
CCTTCGGGAAGCGTGGCGCTTTCTCATAGCTCACGCTGTAGGTATCTCAGTTCGGTGTAGGTCGTTCGCT
CCAAGCTGGGCTGTGTGCACGAACCCCCCGTTCAGCCCGACCGCTGCGCCTTATCCGGTAACTATCGTCT
TGAGTCCAACCCGGTAAGACACGACTTATCGCCACTGGCAGCAGCCACTGGTAACAGGATTAGCAGAGCG
AGGTATGTAGGCGGTGCTACAGAGTTCTTGAAGTGGTGGCCTAACTACGGCTACACTAGAAGAACAGTAT
TTGGTATCTGCGCTCTGCTGAAGCCAGTTACCTTCGGAAAAAGAGTTGGTAGCTCTTGATCCGGCAAACA
AACCACCGCTGGTAGCGGTGGTTTTTTTGTTTGCAAGCAGCAGATTACGCGCAGAAAAAAAGGATCTCAA
GAAGATCCTTTGATCTTTTCTACGGGGTCTGACGCTCAGTGGAACGAAAACTCACGTTAAGGGATTTTGG
TCATGAGATTATCAAAAAGGATCTTCACCTAGATCCTTTTAAATTAAAAATGAAGTTTTAAATCAATCTA
AAGTATATATGAGTAAACTTGGTCTGACAGTTACCAATGCTTAATCAGTGAGGCACCTATCTCAGCGATC
TGTCTATTTCGTTCATCCATAGTTGCCTGACTCCCCGTCGTGTAGATAACTACGATACGGGAGGGCTTAC
CATCTGGCCCCAGTGCTGCAATGATACCGCGAGACCCACGCTCACCGGCTCCAGATTTATCAGCAATAAA
CCAGCCAGCCGGAAGGGCCGAGCGCAGAAGTGGTCCTGCAACTTTATCCGCCTCCATCCAGTCTATTAAT
TGTTGCCGGGAAGCTAGAGTAAGTAGTTCGCCAGTTAATAGTTTGCGCAACGTTGTTGCCATTGCTACAG
GCATCGTGGTGTCACGCTCGTCGTTTGGTATGGCTTCATTCAGCTCCGGTTCCCAACGATCAAGGCGAGT
TACATGATCCCCCATGTTGTGCAAAAAAGCGGTTAGCTCCTTCGGTCCTCCGATCGTTGTCAGAAGTAAG
TTGGCCGCAGTGTTATCACTCATGGTTATGGCAGCACTGCATAATTCTCTTACTGTCATGCCATCCGTAA
GATGCTTTTCTGTGACTGGTGAGTACTCAACCAAGTCATTCTGAGAATAGTGTATGCGGCGACCGAGTTG
CTCTTGCCCGGCGTCAATACGGGATAATACCGCGCCACATAGCAGAACTTTAAAAGTGCTCATCATTGGA
AAACGTTCTTCGGGGCGAAAACTCTCAAGGATCTTACCGCTGTTGAGATCCAGTTCGATGTAACCCACTC
GTGCACCCAACTGATCTTCAGCATCTTTTACTTTCACCAGCGTTTCTGGGTGAGCAAAAACAGGAAGGCA
AAATGCCGCAAAAAAGGGAATAAGGGCGACACGGAAATGTTGAATACTCATACTCTTCCTTTTTCAATAT
TATTGAAGCATTTATCAGGGTTATTGTCTCATGAGCGGATACATATTTGAATGTATTTAGAAAAATAAAC
AAATAGGGGTTCCGCGCACATTTCCCCGAAAAGTGCCACCTAAATTGTAAGCGTTAATATTTTGTTAAAA
TTCGCGTTAAATTTTTGTTAAATCAGCTCATTTTTTAACCAATAGGCCGAAATCGGCAAAATCCCTTATA
AATCAAAAGAATAGACCGAGATAGGGT
[37 nt withheld, positions 2058-2094]
AAAGAACGTGGACTCCAACGTCAAAGG
[49 nt withheld, positions 2122-2170]
T
[91 nt withheld, positions 2172-2262]
G
[124 nt withheld, positions 2264-2387]
CCCATTCGCCATTCAGGCTGCGCAACTGTTGGGAAGGGCGATCGGTGCGGGCCTCTTCGCTATTACGCCA
GCTGCGCGCTCGCTCGCTCACTGAGGCCGCCCGGGCAAAGCCCGGGCGTCGGGCGACCTTTGGTCGCCCG
GCCTCAGTGAGCGAGCGAGCGCGCAGAGAGGGAGTGGCCAACTCCATCACTAGGGGTTCCTTGTAGTTAA
TGATTAACCCGCCATGCTACTTATCTACGTAGCCATGCTCTAGGAAGATCGTAGGTTAATTAATCTAGAC
TGCAGAGGGCCCTGCGTATGAGTGCAAGTGGGTTTTAGGACCAGGATGAGGCGGGGTGGGGGTGCCTACC
TGACGACCGACCCCGACCCACTGGACAAGCACCCAACCCCCATTCCCCAAATTGCGCATCCCCTATCAGA
GAGGGGGAGGGGAAACAGGATGCGGCGAGGCGCGTGCGCACTGCCAGCTTCAGCACCGCGGACAGTGCCT
TCGCCCCCGCCTGGCGGCGCGCGCCACCGCCGCCTCAGCACTGAAGGCGCGCTGACGTCACTCGCCGGTC
CCCCGCAAACTCCCCTTCCCGGCCACCTTGGTCGCGTCCGCGCCGCCGCCGGCCCAGCCGGACCGCACCA
CGCGAGGCGCGAGATAGGGGGGCACGGGCGCGACCATCTGCGCTGCGGCGCCGGCGACTCAGCGCTGCCT
CAGTCTGCGGTGGGCAGCGGAGGAGTCGTGTCGTGCCTGAGAGCGCAGTCGAGAGGATCCATGGCATCAC
AGGTCGTCTATGGGGAATGGGCATCAACTCACACCGAGTGCTACAATATGTCCAGAATCGACTCCACCTT
CGTCTCACTGCTGCAGCTGGTGTGGGCCGTGGTCTCAGGCTGCCAGACAATCTTCATGATTAGCAGGGCT
CCCAAGGTCCCTTGGGAGTCCGTGTACCTGCCCTTTGTCGAATCTATCACTTATGCACTGGCCAGTACTG
GCAACGGAACCCTGCAGATGAGGGACGGCAGATTCTTTCCTTGGAGCCGAATGGCCTCCTGGCTGTGCAC
CTGTCCAATCATGCTGGGACAGATTTCTAACATGGCTCTGGTGAAGTACAAAAGTATCCCACTGAATCCC
ATTGCACAGGCCGCTTCCATCATTAGAGTGGTCATGGGAATCACCGCTACAATTTCTCCCGCAGAGTATA
TGAAGTGGCTGTTCTTTTTCTTTGGGGCCACCTGCCTGGTGTTCGAGTACAGTGTGGTCTTCACAATCTT
TCAAGTGGGGCTGTATGGCTTTGAATCTGTCGGGACACCTCTGGCACAGAAGGTGGTGGTGAGGATCAAG
ATGCTGCGCCTGATCTTCTTTATTGCTTGGACTATGTTCCCAATCGTGTGGCTGATTTCACCCACCGGAG
TCTGCGTGATCCACGAGAACGTGAGCGCCATTCTGTACCTGCTGGCTGACGGCCTGTGCAAAAATACATA
TGGAGTGATCCTGTGGAGCACTGCCTGGGGAGTGCTGGAAGGGAAGTGGGACCCCGCATGTCTGCCAGGG
CAGGAGAAACCCGAAGCCGACGATCCTTTTGGCCTGAATCACGAGAAGAATGCCCCTCCTAACGACGAAG
TCAATATCAGAATGTTTGGAAGGGGACGTACGGCGGCCAAGAGCAGGATCACCAGCGAGGGCGAGTACAT
CCCCCTGGACCAGATCGACATCAACGTGGCGGTAGCAGCCCTGCAGGAGAAGAAGTCATGCAGCCAGCGC
ATGGCCGAATTCCGGCAATACTGTTGGAACCCGGACACTGGGCAGATGCTGGGCCGCACCCCAGCCCGGT
GGGTGTGGATCAGCCTGTACTATGCAGCTTTCTACGTGGTCATGACTGGGCTCTTTGCCTTGTGCATCTA
TGTGCTGATGCAGACCATTGATCCCTACACCCCCGACTACCAGGACCAGTTAAAGTCACCGGGGGTAACC
TTGAGACCGGATGTGTATGGGGAAAGAGGGCTGCAGATTTCCTACAACATCTCTGAAAACAGCTCTAGAC
AGGCCCAGATCACCGGACGTCCGGAGGGAGCTGTAATGGCACACGCACCAGGCACCGACCAGATGTTCTA
CGTGGGCACAATGGACGGCTGGTATCTGGATACCAAGCTGAACTCCGTGGCCATCGGCGCCCACTGGTCT
TGCTTTATCGTGCTGACAATCACCACATTCTACCTGGGCTATGAGTCCTGGACATCTCGGGGCCCTAGCA
AGAGAACCTCCTTTTACGCCGGCTATCAGGAGGAGCAGAACCTGGCCCTGTTTGTGAATTTCTTTGCCAT
GCTGAGCTACTTCGGCAAGATCGTGGCCGACACACTGGGCCACAACTTCGGCGATGTGGGCCCCTTCATC
ATCGGCTTCGGCAATTACAGGTATGCCGACTACATGCTGACCTGCCCAATGCTGGTGTACGATCTGCTGT
ATCAGCTGAGGGCCCCCTATCGCGTGTCTTGTAGCGCCATCATCTTTGCCATCCTGATGTCTGGCGTGCT
GGCCGAGTTCTACGCAGAGGGCGACCCTAGGCTGAGGAATGGCGCCTACGCCTGGTATGGCTTTGGCTGT
TTCTGGTTTATCTTCGCCTACTCTATCGTGATGAGCATCGTGGCCAAGCAGTATAGCCGGCTGGCCCAGC
TGGCCCAGGATACAGGCGCCGAGCACAGCCTGCACGTGCTGAAGTTCGCCGTGTTTACCTTCTCCATGCT
GTGGATTCTGTTTCCCCTGGTGTGGGCCATCTGCCCTAGAGGCTTCGGCTGGATCGACGATAACTGGACA
GAGGTGGCCCACTGCGTGTGCGACATCGTGGCCAAGTCCTGTTACGGCTTTGCCCTGGCCCGGTTCAGAA
AGACCTATGATGAGGAGCTGTTTCGGCTGCTGGAGCAGCTGGGACACGACGAGGATGAGTTCCAGAAGCT
GGAGCTGGATATGAGGCTGAGCAGCAATGGCGAGCGCCTGCGGAGACTGTCTGCGGCCGCCAAGAGCAGG
ATCACCAGCGAGGGCGAGTACATCCCCCTGGACCAGATCGACATCAACGTGGTGAGCAAGGGCGAGGAGC
TGTTCACCGGGGTGGTGCCCATCCTGGTCGAGCTGGACGGCGACGTAAACGGCCACAAGTTCAGCGTGTC
CGGCGAGGGCGAGGGCGATGCCACCTACGGCAAGCTGACCCTGAAGTTCATCTGCACCACCGGCAAGCTG
CCCGTGCCCTGGCCCACCCTCGTGACCACCTTCGGCTACGGCCTGCAGTGCTTCGCCCGCTACCCCGACC
ACATGAAGCAGCACGACTTCTTCAAGTCCGCCATGCCCGAAGGCTACGTCCAGGAGCGCACCATCTTCTT
CAAGGACGACGGCAACTACAAGACCCGCGCCGAGGTGAAGTTCGAGGGCGACACCCTGGTGAACCGCATC
GAGCTGAAGGGCATCGACTTCAAGGAGGACGGCAACATCCTGGGGCACAAGCTGGAGTACAACTACAACA
GCCACAACGTCTATATCATGGCCGACAAGCAGAAGAACGGCATCAAGGTGAACTTCAAGATCCGCCACAA
CATCGAGGACGGCAGCGTGCAGCTCGCCGACCACTACCAGCAGAACACCCCCATCGGCGACGGCCCCGTG
CTGCTGCCCGACAACCACTACCTGAGCTACCAGTCCGCCCTGAGCAAAGACCCCAACGAGAAGCGCGATC
ACATGGTCCTGCTGGAGTTCGTGACCGCCGCCGGGATCACTCTCGGCATGGACGAGCTGTACAAGCAGAG
CCAGCCCATCCTGAACACCAAGGAGATGGCCCCCCAGAGCAAGCCCCCCGAGGAGCTGGAGATGAGCAGC
ATGCCCAGCCCCGTGGCCCCCCTGCCCGCCCGCACCGAGGGCGTGATCGACATGCGCAGCATGAGCAGCA
TCGACAGCTTCATCAGCTGCGCCACCGACTTCCCCGAGGCCACCCGCTTCTGATCTAGAAAGCTTATCGA
TAATCAACCTCTGGATTACAAAATTTGTGAAAGATTGACTGGTATTCTTAACTATGTTGCTCCTTTTACG
CTATGTGGATACGCTGCTTTAATGCCTTTGTATCATGCTATTGCTTCCCGTATGGCTTTCATTTTCTCCT
CCTTGTATAAATCCTGGTTGCTGTCTCTTTATGAGGAGTTGTGGCCCGTTGTCAGGCAACGTGGCGTGGT
GTGCACTGTGTTTGCTGACGCAACCCCCACTGGTTGGGGCATTGCCACCACCTGTCAGCTCCTTTCCGGG
ACTTTCGCTTTCCCCCTCCCTATTGCCACGGCGGAACTCATCGCCGCCTGCCTTGCCCGCTGCTGGACAG
GGGCTCGGCTGTTGGGCACTGACAATTCCGTGGTGTTGTCGGGGAAATCATCGTCCTTTCCTTGGCTGCT
CGCCTGTGTTGCCACCTGGATTCTGCGCGGGACGTCCTTCTGCTACGTCCCTTCGGCCCTCAATCCAGCG
GACCTTCCTTCCCGCGGCCTGCTGCCGGCTCTGCGGCCTCTTCCGCGTCTTCGCCTTCGCCCTCAGACGA
GTCGGATCTCCCTTTGGGCCGCCTCCCCGCATCGATACCGTCGACCCGGGCGGCCGCTCATAAAGCTCGA
CTGTGCCTTCTAGTTGCCAGCCATCTGTTGTTTGCCCCTCCCCCGTGCCTTCCTTGACCCTGGAAGGTGC
CACTCCCACTGTCCTTTCCTAATAAAATGAGGAAATTGCATCGCATTGTCTGAGTAGGTGTCATTCTATT
CTGGGGGGTGGGGTGGGGCAGGACAGCAAGGGGGAGGATTGGGAAGACAATAGCAGGCATGCTGGGGATG
CGGTCCGGACTGTACAATTGCATTCATTTTATGTTTCAGGTTCAGGGGGAGATGTGGGAGGTTTTTTAAA
GCAAGTAAAACCTCTACAAATGTGGTAAAATCGATAAGGATCTTCCTAGAGCATGGCTACGTAGATAAGT
AGCATGGCGGGTTAATCATTAACTACAAGGAACCCCTAGTGATGGAGTTGGCCACTCCCTCTCTGCGCGC
TCGCTCGCTCACTGAGGCCGGGCGACCAAAGGTCGCCCGACGCCCGGGCTTTGCCCGGGCGGCCTCAGTG
AGCGAGCGAGCGCGCAGCTGCATTAATGAATCGGCCAACGCGCGGGGAGAGGCGGTTTGCGTATTKGGCG
CT
