>Addgene plasmid #192580 | hSyn-GtACR2-ChRmine-tandem-eYFP | depositor partial sequence | sequence record 373145 | GtACR2-ChRmine-tandem-eYFP insert
ATGGCATCACAGGTCGTCTATGGGGAATGGGCATCAACTCACACCGAGTGCTACAATATGTCCAGAATCG
ACTCCACCTTCGTCTCACTGCTGCAGCTGGTGTGGGCCGTGGTCTCAGGCTGCCAGACAATCTTCATGAT
TAGCAGGGCTCCCAAGGTCCCTTGGGAGTCCGTGTACCTGCCCTTTGTCGAATCTATCACTTATGCACTG
GCCAGTACTGGCAACGGAACCCTGCAGATGAGGGACGGCAGATTCTTTCCTTGGAGCCGAATGGCCTCCT
GGCTGTGCACCTGTCCAATCATGCTGGGACAGATTTCTAACATGGCTCTGGTGAAGTACAAAAGTATCCC
ACTGAATCCCATTGCACAGGCCGCTTCCATCATTAGAGTGGTCATGGGAATCACCGCTACAATTTCTCCC
GCAGAGTATATGAAGTGGCTGTTCTTTTTCTTTGGGGCCACCTGCCTGGTGTTCGAGTACAGTGTGGTCT
TCACAATCTTTCAAGTGGGGCTGTATGGCTTTGAATCTGTCGGGACACCTCTGGCACAGAAGGTGGTGGT
GAGGATCAAGATGCTGCGCCTGATCTTCTTTATTGCTTGGACTATGTTCCCAATCGTGTGGCTGATTTCA
CCCACCGGAGTCTGCGTGATCCACGAGAACGTGAGCGCCATTCTGTACCTGCTGGCTGACGGCCTGTGCA
AAAATACATATGGAGTGATCCTGTGGAGCACTGCCTGGGGAGTGCTGGAAGGGAAGTGGGACCCCGCATG
TCTGCCAGGGCAGGAGAAACCCGAAGCCGACGATCCTTTTGGCCTGAATCACGAGAAGAATGCCCCTCCT
AACGACGAAGTCAATATCAGAATGTTTGGAAGGGGACGTACGGCGGCCAAGAGCAGGATCACCAGCGAGG
GCGAGTACATCCCCCTGGACCAGATCGACATCAACGTGGCGGTAGCAGCCCTGCAGGAGAAGAAGTCATG
CAGCCAGCGCATGGCCGAATTCCGGCAATACTGTTGGAACCCGGACACTGGGCAGATGCTGGGCCGCACC
CCAGCCCGGTGGGTGTGGATCAGCCTGTACTATGCAGCTTTCTACGTGGTCATGACTGGGCTCTTTGCCT
TGTGCATCTATGTGCTGATGCAGACCATTGATCCCTACACCCCCGACTACCAGGACCAGTTAAAGTCACC
GGGGGTAACCTTGAGACCGGATGTGTATGGGGAAAGAGGGCTGCAGATTTCCTACAACATCTCTGAAAAC
AGCTCTAGACAGGCCCAGATCACCGGACGTCCGGAGGGAGCTGTAATGGCACACGCACCAGGCACCGACC
AGATGTTCTACGTGGGCACAATGGACGGCTGGTATCTGGATACCAAGCTGAACTCCGTGGCCATCGGCGC
CCACTGGTCTTGCTTTATCGTGCTGACAATCACCACATTCTACCTGGGCTATGAGTCCTGGACATCTCGG
GGCCCTAGCAAGAGAACCTCCTTTTACGCCGGCTATCAGGAGGAGCAGAACCTGGCCCTGTTTGTGAATT
TCTTTGCCATGCTGAGCTACTTCGGCAAGATCGTGGCCGACACACTGGGCCACAACTTCGGCGATGTGGG
CCCCTTCATCATCGGCTTCGGCAATTACAGGTATGCCGACTACATGCTGACCTGCCCAATGCTGGTGTAC
GATCTGCTGTATCAGCTGAGGGCCCCCTATCGCGTGTCTTGTAGCGCCATCATCTTTGCCATCCTGATGT
CTGGCGTGCTGGCCGAGTTCTACGCAGAGGGCGACCCTAGGCTGAGGAATGGCGCCTACGCCTGGTATGG
CTTTGGCTGTTTCTGGTTTATCTTCGCCTACTCTATCGTGATGAGCATCGTGGCCAAGCAGTATAGCCGG
CTGGCCCAGCTGGCCCAGGATACAGGCGCCGAGCACAGCCTGCACGTGCTGAAGTTCGCCGTGTTTACCT
TCTCCATGCTGTGGATTCTGTTTCCCCTGGTGTGGGCCATCTGCCCTAGAGGCTTCGGCTGGATCGACGA
TAACTGGACAGAGGTGGCCCACTGCGTGTGCGACATCGTGGCCAAGTCCTGTTACGGCTTTGCCCTGGCC
CGGTTCAGAAAGACCTATGATGAGGAGCTGTTTCGGCTGCTGGAGCAGCTGGGACACGACGAGGATGAGT
TCCAGAAGCTGGAGCTGGATATGAGGCTGAGCAGCAATGGCGAGCGCCTGCGGAGACTGTCTGCGGCAGC
GAAGAGCAGGATCACCAGCGAGGGCGAGTACATCCCCCTGGACCAGATCGACATCAACGTGGTGAGCAAG
GGCGAGGAGCTGTTCACCGGGGTGGTGCCCATCCTGGTCGAGCTGGACGGCGACGTAAACGGCCACAAGT
TCAGCGTGTCCGGCGAGGGCGAGGGCGATGCCACCTACGGCAAGCTGACCCTGAAGTTCATCTGCACCAC
CGGCAAGCTGCCCGTGCCCTGGCCCACCCTCGTGACCACCTTCGGCTACGGCCTGCAGTGCTTCGCCCGC
TACCCCGACCACATGAAGCAGCACGACTTCTTCAAGTCCGCCATGCCCGAAGGCTACGTCCAGGAGCGCA
CCATCTTCTTCAAGGACGACGGCAACTACAAGACCCGCGCCGAGGTGAAGTTCGAGGGCGACACCCTGGT
GAACCGCATCGAGCTGAAGGGCATCGACTTCAAGGAGGACGGCAACATCCTGGGGCACAAGCTGGAGTAC
AACTACAACAGCCACAACGTCTATATCATGGCCGACAAGCAGAAGAACGGCATCAAGGTGAACTTCAAGA
TCCGCCACAACATCGAGGACGGCAGCGTGCAGCTCGCCGACCACTACCAGCAGAACACCCCCATCGGCGA
CGGCCCCGTGCTGCTGCCCGACAACCACTACCTGAGCTACCAGTCCGCCCTGAGCAAAGACCCCAACGAG
AAGCGCGATCACATGGTCCTGCTGGAGTTCGTGACCGCCGCCGGGATCACTCTCGGCATGGACGAGCTGT
ACAAGCAGAGCCAGCCCATCCTGAACACCAAGGAGATGGCCCCCCAGAGCAAGCCCCCCGAGGAGCTGGA
GATGAGCAGCATGCCCAGCCCCGTGGCCCCCCTGCCCGCCCGCACCGAGGGCGTGATCGACATGCGCAGC
ATGAGCAGCATCGACAGCTTCATCAGCTGCGCCACCGACTTCCCCGAGGCCACCCGCTTCTGA
